Addgene plasmid #16499: pCRII Pig5
Depositing lab: Bert Vogelstein. Depositing organization: Johns Hopkins University and School of Medicine. Publication: A model for p53-induced apoptosis. Polyak K, Xia Y, Zweier JL, Kinzler KW, Vogelstein B. Nature. 1997 Sep 18. 389(6648):300-5. 10.1038/38525 PubMed 9305847.
Backbone
  Vector backbone: pCRII
  Backbone manufacturer: Invitrogen
  Backbone size w/o insert (bp): 3900
  Vector type: Bacterial Expression
  Selectable markers: Neomycin (select with G418)
Growth in bacteria
  Bacterial resistance: Ampicillin, 100 μg/mL
  Growth temperature: 37°C
  Growth strain: DH5alpha
  Copy number: High Copy
Gene/Insert
  Gene/Insert name: Pig5 (alt name: TMEM16J)
  Species: H. sapiens (human)
  Insert size (bp): 850
  Mutation: Partial cDNA clone
  Entrez Gene: ANO9 (a.k.a. PIG5, TMEM16J, TP53I5)
  Cloning method: Restriction Enzyme; 5′ cloning site EcoRI (not destroyed); 3′ cloning site EcoRI (not destroyed)
  Sequencing primers: 5′ SP6; 3′ T7
Terms and licenses: Academic/Nonprofit Terms; Industry Terms: Not Available to Industry
How to cite: pCRII Pig5 was a gift from Bert Vogelstein (Addgene plasmid # 16499 ; http://n2t.net/addgene:16499 ; RRID:Addgene_16499)
