[The description below was written by a language model from this plasmid's Addgene catalogue record.]
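Description:
pCRII Pig5 is a bacterial cloning plasmid built on the commercial pCRII backbone (about 3.9 kb without insert), a high-copy vector propagated in E. coli under ampicillin selection. The record also lists a neomycin/G418 selectable marker. In this backbone that most plausibly reflects the kanamycin/neomycin phosphotransferase gene, which serves as a second bacterial marker. The record names no mammalian promoter, and nothing in it suggests the plasmid is intended for expression or selection in mammalian cells. No feature table is provided, so the origin of replication and other backbone elements are not itemised here.

The insert is an approximately 850 bp partial cDNA clone of human Pig5, a p53-induced gene now designated ANO9 (also known as TMEM16J or TP53I5), a member of the anoctamin/TMEM16 family. The fragment sits between two intact EcoRI sites, so it can be released in a single digest. The record does not state its orientation, and with identical flanking sites it cannot be inferred. SP6 and T7 primer sites flank the insert and are listed for sequencing. In pCRII-type vectors these correspond to opposing phage promoters that can also drive in vitro transcription of either strand.

Although catalogued as a bacterial expression vector, the clone is incomplete, no tags or fusion partners are listed, and the record does not say which part of the transcript it covers, so it is unlikely to yield functional protein. It is better regarded as a cDNA fragment archive, useful as a hybridisation probe template, a riboprobe source, or a sequence reference for this transcript. This fits its origin in a study of genes induced during p53-mediated apoptosis.
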