>Addgene plasmid #16499 | pCRII Pig5 | addgene partial sequence | sequence record 23116 | 16499 with T7
TGCTCGAGCGGCCGCCAGTGTGATGGATATCTGCAGAATTCGGCTTGACAGGCTTAATTTTACTGCAGAA
ACGGGTTGGCTGAAGGGAACAGGCCAGCGAGGTGGGCTCAGGACACCCCCAACAGCCAGGATGGGGGCAC
GGCAGGATCTGGCGCCCAGAAGTCAGAGGGAGGCCCAGGAAATTTGCGCCAGTTTTCCTGCCTTGTGGCT
GCCTGAGGAGCCCTCACTCCCAGTTCTGTGGGTGCCCAGGGTCACCCAGAGTTCAAGTCAGGGCTGTGCC
AAGCCTGAGAGCCCCCGCAAAGACGGAGCAGGCGGAATAGGGTGGCAGCTCACAGCCCTGAACATACAGG
GGATTCCTGCGGCCCCACATGGGCACAGCCTTCTCACAGCACCCCTCAACACGCACAGCAGTGGGCTTGT
GGGAGGTGCTGGTGGTGGCACTGTCTCAGCTCCTGGTGGCCTCTGGACGGGCTCTGGCCCTACACGTCTG
TGCTCCTGGCACTGAGGATGGATGCTGGGGTGGCATGGGCAGGCATTGGGGGCCGAGAGCCTGCCCCCAC
CCCACCCAGCCTCTGCCCTCCATGCCACATCCTCTCACGCAGCCTCTGGTACTTCACCTCCAGAACCTTG
TTCTTCACCGACTGAGGGATGTCGGGCACGAACCAGGCGGCGATGAGCTTGATGCACAAGGCCACGTGCT
AGCGGCAGCACAGGAGAGGCCCAGCACGGTCAGGTGCCAGCTGGCATTTGGGGGTTCAGGGCCGGGGAGA
AGGACTGGGGAGAGCACTGCCCAGACCCACTCCGAGGCCTCTCCCGGTTCTGGCTCCTCAAAGANACAAG
CAGCGAGCAGAGACAATGNCGAATNACGGNT
